Addgene plasmid #237386: pTG611
Purpose: mNeonGreen::AID^NSEC^ repair template
Depositing lab: Ariel Pani. Depositing organization: University of Virginia. Publication: Engineering the C. elegans genome with a nested, self-excising selection cassette. Gibney TV, Pani AM. Genetics. 2026 Jan 20:iyag016. doi: 10.1093/genetics/iyag016. PubMed 41557645.
Backbone
  Vector backbone: pUC19
Growth in bacteria
  Bacterial resistance: Ampicillin, 100 μg/mL
  Growth temperature: 37°C
  Growth strain: DH5alpha
  Copy number: Unknown
Gene/Insert
  Gene/Insert name: mNeonGreen::AID^NSEC^
  Species: C. elegans (nematode), Synthetic
  Insert size (bp): 5900
Terms and licenses: Academic/Nonprofit Terms; Industry Terms: Not Available to Industry
Depositor comments: Please visit https://doi.org/10.1101/2025.04.11.648432 for bioRxiv preprint.
How to cite: pTG611 was a gift from Ariel Pani (Addgene plasmid # 237386 ; http://n2t.net/addgene:237386 ; RRID:Addgene_237386)
