[The description below was written by a language model from this plasmid's Addgene catalogue record and pLannotate feature annotations shown in this document.]
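Description:
pTG611 is a pUC19-based bacterial plasmid that serves as a repair template for CRISPR-style genome engineering in C. elegans, carrying an mNeonGreen::AID tag combined with a nested, self-excising selection cassette (NSEC). It is maintained in E. coli through the high-copy ColE1/pUC origin and selected with ampicillin via the bla gene and its promoter. Remnants of the pUC lac region (lac promoter and operator, CAP site, lacZα fragment) flank the insert.

The roughly 5.9 kb insert encodes the green/yellow fluorescent protein mNeonGreen joined to a fragment of Arabidopsis IAA17, the auxin-inducible degron, so a tagged protein can be both visualised and conditionally depleted, assuming the worm strain also expresses the TIR1 partner that AID systems generally require. Next to the tag lies a cassette bounded by two loxP sites in the same orientation. It contains Cre recombinase followed by a tbb-2 terminator fragment, the cuticle collagen gene sqt-1, and the hygromycin phosphotransferase gene hph. A short hsp-16.1 fragment upstream of Cre suggests heat-shock-inducible Cre expression, as in other self-excising cassette designs, although the feature table does not annotate the promoter itself.

In use, hygromycin resistance would select integrants. The sqt-1 gene would give a visible body-shape marker if it is a dominant allele as in comparable cassettes, which the record does not specify. Cre induction then removes everything between the loxP sites, leaving the tag and a single loxP scar. No homology arms are annotated and the record does not name a target locus, so locus-specific arms are presumably added by the user.
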