Features (pLannotate 1.2.2; 19 found; start..end, strand, type, name):
      1..589     +  rep_origin     ori: high-copy-number ColE1/pMB1/pBR322/pUC origin of replication
    772..864     +  CDS            lacI (fragment): lac repressor; lacI; The lac repressor binds to the lac operator to inhibit transcription in E. coli. This inhibition can be relieved by adding lactose or isopropyl-β-D-thiogalactopyranoside (IPTG).
    877..898     +  protein_bind   CAP binding site: CAP binding activates transcription in the presence of cAMP. E. coli catabolite activator protein
    913..943     +  promoter       lac promoter: promoter for the E. coli lac operon
    951..967     +  protein_bind   lac operator: The lac repressor binds to the lac operator to inhibit transcription in E. coli. This inhibition can be relieved by adding lactose or isopropyl-β-D-thiogalactopyranoside (IPTG). lac repressor encoded by lacI
   1181..1214    -  protein_bind   loxP: Cre-mediated recombination occurs in the 8-bp core sequence (GCATACAT). Cre recombinase
   1219..1272    -  CDS            hsp-16.1 (fragment): HSP11_CAEEL - Also known as hsp16-1b. Experimental evidence at transcript level: Swiss-Prot protein existence level 2. From Caenorhabditis elegans.
   1621..2700    +  CDS            cre: RECR_BPP1 - Experimental evidence at protein level: Swiss-Prot protein existence level 1. Catalyzes site-specific recombination between two 34-base- pair LOXP sites. Its role is to maintain the phage genome as a monomeric unit-copy plasmid in the lysogenic state. From Escherichia phage P1 (Bacteriophage P1).
   2709..2743    +  terminator     tbb-2 terminator (fragment): tbb-2; transcription terminator for the C. elegans tubulin beta-2 gene
   3121..4092    +  CDS            sqt-1: SQT1_CAEEL - Also known as rol-5. Protein inferred from homology: Swiss-Prot protein existence level 3. Nematode cuticles are composed largely of collagen-like proteins. The cuticle functions both as an exoskeleton and as a barrier to protect the worm from its environment. This is a collagen critical for organismal morphogenesis. Mutations in sqt-1 can lengthen, shorten, or helically twist the entire animal. From Caenorhabditis elegans.
   4502..5524    +  CDS            hph: KHYB_ECOLX - Experimental evidence at protein level: Swiss-Prot protein existence level 1. The aminoglycoside phosphotransferases achieve inactivation of their antibiotic substrates by phosphorylation. Only phosphorylates hygromycin and closely related compounds such as demethyl analogs and destomycin. From Escherichia coli.
   5641..5674    -  protein_bind   loxP: Cre-mediated recombination occurs in the 8-bp core sequence (GCATACAT). Cre recombinase
   5717..5926    -  CDS            IAA17 (fragment): IAA17_ARATH - Also known as AXR3. Experimental evidence at protein level: Swiss-Prot protein existence level 1. Aux/IAA proteins are short-lived transcriptional factors that function as repressors of early auxin response genes at low auxin concentrations. Repression is thought to result from the interaction with auxin response factors (ARFs), proteins that bind to the auxin- responsive promoter element (AuxRE). Formation of heterodimers with ARF proteins may alter their ability to modulate early auxin response genes expression. From Arabidopsis thaliana (Mouse-ear cress).
   5897..6757    -  CDS            mNeonGreen: mNeonGreen is a basic (constitutively fluorescent) green/yellow fluorescent protein published in 2013, derived from Branchiostoma lanceolatum. It is reported to be a very rapidly-maturing monomer with moderate acid sensitivity.
   6895..7052    +  CDS            lacZα (fragment): LacZα fragment of β-galactosidase; lacZ fragment
   7058..7157    -  misc_feature   bom (fragment): basis of mobility region from pBR322
   7259..7294    -  CDS            rop (fragment): Rop protein, which maintains plasmids at low copy number; rop
   7389..7493    +  promoter       AmpR promoter: bla
   7494..8354    +  CDS            AmpR: β-lactamase; bla; confers resistance to ampicillin, carbenicillin, and related antibiotics
>Addgene plasmid #237386 | pTG611 | addgene full sequence | sequence record 471708 | Addgene NGS Result
TTGAGATCCTTTTTTTCTGCGCGTAATCTGCTGCTTGCAAACAAAAAAACCACCGCTACCAGCGGTGGTT
TGTTTGCCGGATCAAGAGCTACCAACTCTTTTTCCGAAGGTAACTGGCTTCAGCAGAGCGCAGATACCAA
ATACTGTTCTTCTAGTGTAGCCGTAGTTAGGCCACCACTTCAAGAACTCTGTAGCACCGCCTACATACCT
CGCTCTGCTAATCCTGTTACCAGTGGCTGCTGCCAGTGGCGATAAGTCGTGTCTTACCGGGTTGGACTCA
AGACGATAGTTACCGGATAAGGCGCAGCGGTCGGGCTGAACGGGGGGTTCGTGCACACAGCCCAGCTTGG
AGCGAACGACCTACACCGAACTGAGATACCTACAGCGTGAGCTATGAGAAAGCGCCACGCTTCCCGAAGG
GAGAAAGGCGGACAGGTATCCGGTAAGCGGCAGGGTCGGAACAGGAGAGCGCACGAGGGAGCTTCCAGGG
GGAAACGCCTGGTATCTTTATAGTCCTGTCGGGTTTCGCCACCTCTGACTTGAGCGTCGATTTTTGTGAT
GCTCGTCAGGGGGGCGGAGCCTATGGAAAAACGCCAGCAACGCGGCCTTTTTACGGTTCCTGGCCTTTTG
CTGGCCTTTTGCTCACATGTTCTTTCCTGCGTTATCCCCTGATTCTGTGGATAACCGTATTACCGCCTTT
GAGTGAGCTGATACCGCTCGCCGCAGCCGAACGACCGAGCGCAGCGAGTCAGTGAGCGAGGAAGCGGAAC
AGCGCCCAATACGCAAACCGCCTCTCCCCGCGCGTTGGCCGATTCATTAATGCAGCTGGCACGACAGGTT
TCCCGACTGGAAAGCGGGCAGTGAGCGCAACGCAATTAATGTGAGTTAGCTCACTCATTAGGCACCCCAG
GCTTTACACTTTATGCTTCCGGCTCGTATGTTGTGTGGAATTGTGAGCGGATAACAATTTCACACAGGAA
ACAGCTATGACCATGATTACGCCAAGCTCGTTATCGATTTCCTAGGTTCACAATTTTCCTGCTCGGACAT
GTCATTTGCCCTACTAGTCCGGAGGCTCCGGAGGCTCCTGCACCAGAACCTCCGCCAGAACCGCCTCCGG
ATCCCGATGCAGATCCTCCGCTAGCCTGAAAATTTAAATAGCAGACTCTCGTTCATGTGTATAACTTCGT
ATAATGTATGCTATACGAAGTTATTCGCGAGATCACCAAAAACGGAACGTTGAGCTGGACGGAAATAGTG
GTAAAGTGACATGATTATAGTTTGAAGATTTCTAATTTCACAATTAGAGCAAATGTTGTTCGGTATTTAT
TTTCAACGGTATTTATACTATTTTCCACCTTTTTCTAGAACATTCGAGCTGCTTGTTGCAAAAGGAGGGC
GACTCACATTCGGTACATGGAAAAGTAGTGTACACAATAAAGAGACCCAGATACATTTTCCGTCTGCGTC
TCTTTGCACCCACCGGGAGTATTTTCAAACGAATGCATCTAGGACCTTCTAGAACATTCTGTAAGGCTGC
AGAATGCGGGTATATAAGGAAAGCGGGCTCAGAGGAAGCCAACACGCTTTGTTCTAGTGCATCTAAAAAA
CTTCGAAAATATGTCAAATCTTCTCACTGTTCATCAAAATCTTCCAGCACTTCCAGTTGACGCGACAAGT
GATGAAGTTCGCAAGAACCTCATGGATATGTTCCGTGACAGACAAGCCTTCTCGGAACACACTTGGAAGA
TGCTTCTCTCAGTGTGCCGTTCTTGGGCTGCCTGGTGCAAGCTTAACAACCGCAAGTGGTTCCCAGCCGA
GCCAGAAGACGTTCGTGACTACTTGCTCTACCTCCAAGCTCGTGGATTGGCGGTGAAGACGATCCAACAA
CATCTCGGACAGCTCAATATGCTCCATCGCCGATCTGGACTTCCACGCCCATCAGATTCTAATGCCGTAT
CTCTCGTAATGAGACGTATCCGCAAGGAAAATGTTGATGCTGGAGAGAGAGCCAAGCAAGCCCTTGCATT
CGAGAGGTAAGTTTAAACATGATTTTACTAACTAACTAATCTGATTTAAATTTTCAGAACCGACTTCGAT
CAGGTCCGTTCTCTTATGGAAAATTCCGATCGTTGCCAGGACATCCGAAACCTCGCCTTCCTCGGAATTG
CTTACAACACACTTCTCCGTATCGCCGAAATTGCCCGCATTCGCGTCAAGGATATTAGTCGCACAGACGG
AGGAAGAATGCTCATCCACATCGGACGTACAAAAACGCTGGTCTCGACTGCCGGAGTCGAAAAAGCGCTC
TCCCTGGGCGTGACTAAGCTAGTTGAGCGCTGGATTTCGGTTTCCGGAGTCGCCGATGATCCAAATAATT
ATCTATTTTGTCGTGTTCGCAAGAACGGAGTTGCTGCCCCGAGTGCAACATCACAACTCTCGACTCGAGC
TCTTGAAGGAATCTTCGAAGCTACTCATCGCCTGATCTACGGAGCCAAGGATGATTCCGGACAGCGGTAT
TTAGCGTGGTCTGGACATTCCGCCCGTGTCGGAGCTGCCCGTGACATGGCTCGCGCTGGAGTTTCCATCC
CAGAGATTATGCAAGCCGGAGGTTGGACCAACGTCAACATTGTGATGAACTATATTAGAAACTTGGATTC
TGAAACTGGCGCCATGGTTCGTCTTCTCGAAGACGGTGATTAAGATAAATGCAAAATCCTTTCAAGCATT
CCCTTCTTCTCTACGTACGCTGCCCTCGATTGTCTATCTTCCATTCTCACCAAGTTTCAACAACTTTATT
CAGTCATTCTTCTCTGGTTCATTTCCCAACCAATCTTCCCGAATAAAGCCCATCTGTCCTTTCGGCCACA
TTCCTCACCTACATCCGTACTCCTTATCTCCCGTTCTTATCCAGTCTTTTATCGTCTCTGCGTCTCGCAC
ACGTGTCTCGTCGGTAATGTATATAAATATCAAAAAAAACTTGAAAACTTGCGGAAAGATTTCCTAATAA
AAGGAGACGAATCCGGTAGGAAATCGACAAGTCTCTGCTTCTCGAAGACTAGGTGAGTTACATTTCTTTG
GCCGAATTATTTTGAAATCCTAAATTTGATAATTTCAGAGATGTCTGTAAAATTGGCTTGCTACGTCACC
GCTTCGGTCACTGTCGCCACTCTTATGGTATGCTTCATGACCATGTCAACCATCTACTCGGAGGTTGATG
GATTCAGAGAGAAGCTTGATACCGAGATGAATGTGTTCAGACAATCTACCAATGGATTGTGGAAGGACAT
AGTTGTCATCGGAAGATCTAGCAAGCGTGTCCGTTGTCAATATGAAGAGACCAACGCTACCCCAACTCCA
CATGCTGATGGATCCCCATCTGCACCTCCGGGACAGCCACCAGCAGTTCCACCAGTCTTCAACCAGCCAA
AGACTCCAAATGGAGCCAATGGAAATGGACCTACGTGTAACTGCAACGCTGATAACAAGTGTCCAGCTGG
ACCATCTGGACCAAAAGGAGTTCCAGGAGTTCCAGGACTTGATGGAGTCCCAGGATTGGACGGTGTTCCA
GGAGTTGGAGCTGATGATATCGCTCCACAACGCGAGTCTGTCGGATGCTTCACTTGCCCACAAGGACCAG
TTGGACCACCAGGAGCTCTTGGAAGACCAGGACCACGTGGACTTCCTGGCCCCAGGGGTCAAAATGGAAA
CCCAGGAAGAGATGGACAACCAGGACATCCAGGAGAGCAAGGATCATCCGGTCAAATCGGAAAGATCGGA
GAGCCAGGACCACCAGGAGAGAAGGGACGCGACGCCGAGCATCCAATCGGAAGACCAGGACCAAAGGGAC
CAAGAGGAGATCAAGGACCAACAGGACCAGCTGGACAGAACGGTCTTCACGGACCACCAGGAGAGCCAGG
AACCGTTGGACCAGAAGGACCATCTGGAAAGCAAGGACGTCAAGGACCAGACGGAACCCAGGGAGAGACT
GGACCAGACGGAAGACCAGGAAAGGATGCCGAGTACTGCCAGTGCCCAGACAAGTCTCCACCATCAGAAG
CAGTCAACGCCAACCGTGGATACAGAAATATCTAAATTGTTGGTGTTTTCTAATAAAATATTTGAGATTC
AAGGCCTATTTTTGCTTTCGTCGTAAATCTACACACGCGTCTCTTCCGTGCGAGAGTCCAAGCCAGCAGC
CAAATTCGTTGAGTGAGTATTCAACGTTTATACGTTGTCAGGCAACGAGAAATAGGAAAATGCATCGGGA
AATGTTCTTTTTTCGATTTTTTCCAAGGTTTTGACAAATTTTACCACGAATTTTGCTATGTTTTCAATTA
AAAAATATGTTATTCAACTGTTTCTATGAGGAAAATAAGGCTTTGCATGTAATTTTCTTATTCAGCATAA
TTTTTAATTAATTTGAATTTTCTGTCCTAACGTTTATTTTGTTTTCTTGGTTATGACTGATGTGAAATTA
ATTTTTGAATTTTAAGGTAATATGAAAAAGCCTGAACTGACTGCGACGTCTGTCGAGAAGTTTCTGATCG
AAAAGTTCGACAGCGTCTCCGACCTGATGCAGCTCTCGGAGGGCGAAGAATCTCGTGCTTTCAGCTTCGA
TGTAGGAGGGCGTGGATATGTCCTGCGCGTAAATAGCTGCGCCGATGGTTTCTACAAAGATCGTTATGTT
TATCGGCACTTTGCATCGGCCGCGCTCCCGATTCCGGAAGTGCTTGACATTGGGGAATTCAGCGAGAGCC
TGACCTATTGCATCTCCCGCCGTGCACAGGGTGTCACGTTGCAAGACCTGCCTGAAACCGAACTGCCCGC
TGTTCTGCAGCCGGTCGCGGAGGCCATGGATGCGATCGCTGCGGCCGATCTTAGCCAGACGAGCGGGTTC
GGCCCATTCGGACCGCAAGGAATCGGTCAATACACTACATGGCGTGATTTCATATGCGCGATTGCTGATC
CCCATGTGTATCACTGGCAAACTGTGATGGACGACACCGTCAGTGCGTCCGTCGCGCAGGCTCTCGATGA
GCTGATGCTTTGGGCCGAGGACTGCCCCGAAGTCCGGCACCTCGTGCACGCGGATTTCGGCTCCAACAAC
GTACTAACAGACAATGGCCGCATAACAGCGGTCATTGACTGGAGCGAGGCGATGTTCGGGGATTCCCAAT
ACGAGGTCGCCAACATCTTCTTCTGGAGGCCGTGGTTGGCTTGTATGGAGCAGCAGACGCGCTACTTCGA
GCGGAGGCATCCGGAGCTTGCAGGATCGCCGCGGCTCCGGGCGTATATGCTCCGCATTGGTCTTGACCAA
CTCTATCAGAGCTTGGTTGACGGCAATTTCGATGATGCAGCTTGGGCGCAGGGTCGATGCGACGCAATCG
TCCGATCCGGAGCCGGGACTGTCGGGCGTACACAAATCGCCCGCAGAAGCGCGGCCGTCTGGACCGATGG
CTGTGTAGAAGTACTCGCCGATAGTGGAAACAGGAGGCCATCGACGCGGCCCCGGGCCAAGGAGTAGATT
TTCAAATTTTAAATACTGAATATTTGTTTTTTTTCCTATTATTTATTTATTCTCTTTGTGTTTTTTTTCT
TGCTTTGTAAAAAATTAATTCAATCCAAATCTAAGCATGCATAACTTCGTATAATGTATGCTATACGAAG
TTATCTCCCGTTCGTGGGAGGCCCAGATGCGCGCTTAAGTTATATATTTGTTTAAACTTACCTTTCCGGA
TTGACCGGTCTTGACGAAGGCGGCGGCCTCTGGTCCTCCGGAGGACTTTTGGCAGGAGACCATGACGTTC
TTACGGTAGGAACGGACTGGTGGCCATCCGACGACTTGGGCCTTGGCTGGTGGCTTGGCTGGGTCCTTTG
GCATAGATCCGCCGGCCTTGTAGAGCTCGTCCATTCCCATGACGTCGGTGAAGGCCTTTTGCCACTCCTT
GAAGTTGAGCTCGGTCTTGGAGTGCTTGAGCTCGGTCTTACGGAAGACGTACATTGGTTGGTTCTTGAGG
TAGTTGGCGGCCATTGGCTTGGCGAAGGTGTAGGTGGTACGGGCGGTGGAACGGTAACGCTTTCCGTTTC
CGGTGGTGTAGGACCACTTGAAGGTGGAGATGATGGTCTGAAAATTTAAATCAGATTAGTTAGTTAGTAA
AATCATGTTTAAACTTACCTTGTCGTTTGGGTAGGTCTTCTTGGAACGGCACCAGTCGGCGGCGGTGAGG
GAGTTGGTCATGACTGGTCCGTCGGCTGGGAATCCGGTTCCCTTGACTTGGGCCTCTCCCTGAAAATTTA
AATATGTATGGTTAGTTAGTACCGAACTGTTTAAACTTACCTTGATGTGGGATCCCTCGTAGGTGTAACG
GTAGTTGACGGTGAGGGAGGCTCCGTCCTCGAATTGCATGGTACGGTGGACTTGGTATCCGGATCCGTCG
ACCATGGCGGCTTGGAATGGGGACATTCCGTCTGGGTATGGGAGGTATTGGTGGAATCCGTATCCGATGT
GTGGGACGAGGATCCATGGGGAGAATTGGAGGTCTCCCTGAAAATTTAAATAATCAGGGTTAGTTAGTAT
ATATATGTTTAAACTTACCTTGGTGGACTTGAGGTTGAGCTCCTCGTATCCGTCGTTTGGGTTTCCGGTT
CCTTGTCCGACCATGTCGAAGTCGACTCCGTTGATGGATCCGAAGATGTGGAGCTCGTGGGTGGCTGGGA
GGGAGGCCATGTTGTCCTCCTCTCCCTTGGAGACCATCGATGCTCCGTCGAGGGAACGGAATTGAGCAAG
TTGCTCGGAGGAAACAGATCCAGACTCCTTCCTAGGCTCGCAGTTCTCTTGTTCAGACATATCGTTAGCA
CGACTAGTGCATTGGGATATCCCAATACGCGTCAATTCACTGGCCGTCGTTTTACAACGTCGTGACTGGG
AAAACCCTGGCGTTACCCAACTTAATCGCCTTGCAGCACATCCCCCTTTCGCCAGCTGGCGTAATAGCGA
AGAGGCCCGCACCGATCGCCCTTCCCAACAGTTGCGCAGCCTGAATGGCGAATGGCGCCTGATGCGGTAT
TTTCTCCTTACGCATCTGTGCGGTATTTCACACCGCATATGGTGCACTCTCAGTACAATCTGCTCTGATG
CCGCATAGTTAAGCCAGCCCCGACACCCGCCAACACCCGCTGACGCGCCCTGACGGGCTTGTCTGCTCCC
GGCATCCGCTTACAGACAAGCTGTGACAGTCTCCGGGAGCTGCATGTGTCAGAGGTTTTCACCGTCATCA
CCGAAACGCGCGAGACAAAAGGGCCTCGTGATACGCCTATTTTTATAGGTTAATGTCATGATAATAATGG
TTTCTTAGACGTCAGGTGGCACTTTTCGGGGAAATGTGCGCGGAACCCCTATTTGTTTATTTTTCTAAAT
ACATTCAAATATGTATCCGCTCATGAGACAATAACCCTGATAAATGCTTCAATAATATTGAAAAAGGAAG
AGTATGAGTATTCAACATTTCCGTGTCGCCCTTATTCCCTTTTTTGCGGCATTTTGCCTTCCTGTTTTTG
CTCACCCAGAAACGCTGGTGAAAGTAAAAGATGCTGAAGATCAGTTGGGTGCACGAGTGGGTTACATCGA
ACTGGATCTCAACAGCGGTAAGATCCTTGAGAGTTTTCGCCCCGAAGAACGTTTTCCAATGATGAGCACT
TTTAAAGTTCTGCTATGTGGCGCGGTATTATCCCGTATTGACGCCGGGCAAGAGCAACTCGGTCGCCGCA
TACACTATTCTCAGAATGACTTGGTTGAGTACTCACCAGTCACAGAAAAGCATCTTACGGATGGCATGAC
AGTAAGAGAATTATGCAGTGCTGCCATAACCATGAGTGATAACACTGCGGCCAACTTACTTCTGACAACG
ATCGGAGGACCGAAGGAGCTAACCGCTTTTTTGCACAACATGGGGGATCATGTAACTCGCCTTGATCGTT
GGGAACCGGAGCTGAATGAAGCCATACCAAACGACGAGCGTGACACCACGATGCCTGTAGCAATGGCAAC
AACGTTGCGCAAACTATTAACTGGCGAACTACTTACTCTAGCTTCCCGGCAACAATTAATAGACTGGATG
GAGGCGGATAAAGTTGCAGGACCACTTCTGCGCTCGGCCCTTCCGGCTGGCTGGTTTATTGCTGATAAAT
CTGGAGCCGGTGAGCGTGGTTCTCGCGGTATCATTGCAGCACTGGGGCCAGATGGTAAGCCCTCCCGTAT
CGTAGTTATCTACACGACGGGGAGTCAGGCAACTATGGATGAACGAAATAGACAGATCGCTGAGATAGGT
GCCTCACTGATTAAGCATTGGTAACTGTCAGACCAAGTTTACTCATATATACTTTAGATTGATTTAAAAC
TTCATTTTTAATTTAAAAGGATCTAGGTGAAGATCCTTTTTGATAATCTCATGACCAAAATCCCTTAACG
TGAGTTTTCGTTCCACTGAGCGTCAGACCCCGTAGAAAAGATCAAAGGATCTTC
